>Addgene plasmid #139669 | pTF-R | addgene full sequence | sequence record 276375 | Addgene NGS Result
AGTACTTTGATCCAACCCCTCCGCTGCTATAGTGCAGTCGGCTTCTGACGTTCAGTGCAGCCGTCTTCTG
AAAACGACATGTCGCACAAGTCCTAAGTTACGCGACAGGCTGCCGCCCTGCCCTTTTCCTGGCGTTTTCT
TGTCGCGTGTTTTAGTCGCATAAAGTAGAATACTTGCGACTAGAACCGGAGACATTACGCCATGAACAAG
AGCGCCGCCGCTGGCCTGCTGGGCTATGCCCGCGTCAGCACCGACGACCAGGACTTGACCAACCAACGGG
CCGAACTGCACGCGGCCGGCTGCACCAAGCTGTTTTCCGAGAAGATCACCGGCACCAGGCGCGACCGCCC
GGAGCTGGCCAGGATGCTTGACCACCTACGCCCTGGCGACGTTGTGACAGTGACCAGGCTAGACCGCCTG
GCCCGCAGCACCCGCGACCTACTGGACATTGCCGAGCGCATCCAGGAGGCCGGCGCGGGCCTGCGTAGCC
TGGCAGAGCCGTGGGCCGACACCACCACGCCGGCCGGCCGCATGGTGTTGACCGTGTTCGCCGGCATTGC
CGAGTTCGAGCGTTCCCTAATCATCGACCGCACCCGGAGCGGGCGCGAGGCCGCCAAGGCCCGAGGCGTG
AAGTTTGGCCCCCGCCCTACCCTCACCCCGGCACAGATCGCGCACGCCCGCGAGCTGATCGACCAGGAAG
GCCGCACCGTGAAAGAGGCGGCTGCACTGCTTGGCGTGCATCGCTCGACCCTGTACCGCGCACTTGAGCG
CAGCGAGGAAGTGACGCCCACCGAGGCCAGGCGGCGCGGTGCCTTCCGTGAGGACGCATTGACCGAGGCC
GACGCCCTGGCGGCCGCCGAGAATGAACGCCAAGAGGAACAAGCATGAAACCGCACCAGGACGGCCAGGA
CGAACCGTTTTTCATTACCGAAGAGATCGAGGCGGAGATGATCGCGGCCGGGTACGTGTTCGAGCCGCCC
GCGCACGTCTCAACCGTGCGGCTGCATGAAATCCTGGCCGGTTTGTCTGATGCCAAGCTGGCGGCCTGGC
CGGCCAGCTTGGCCGCTGAAGAAACCGAGCGCCGCCGTCTAAAAAGGTGATGTGTATTTGAGTAAAACAG
CTTGCGTCATGCGGTCGCTGCGTATATGATGCGATGAGTAAATAAACAAATACGCAAGGGGAACGCATGA
AGGTTATCGCTGTACTTAACCAGAAAGGCGGGTCAGGCAAGACGACCATCGCAACCCATCTAGCCCGCGC
CCTGCAACTCGCCGGGGCCGATGTTCTGTTAGTCGATTCCGATCCCCAGGGCAGTGCCCGCGATTGGGCG
GCCGTGCGGGAAGATCAACCGCTAACCGTTGTCGGCATCGACCGCCCGACGATTGACCGCGACGTGAAGG
CCATCGGCCGGCGCGACTTCGTAGTGATCGACGGAGCGCCCCAGGCGGCGGACTTGGCTGTGTCCGCGAT
CAAGGCAGCCGACTTCGTGCTGATTCCGGTGCAGCCAAGCCCTTACGACATATGGGCCACCGCCGACCTG
GTGGAGCTGGTTAAGCAGCGCATTGAGGTCACGGATGGAAGGCTACAAGCGGCCTTTGTCGTGTCGCGGG
CGATCAAAGGCACGCGCATCGGCGGTGAGGTTGCCGAGGCGCTGGCCGGGTACGAGCTGCCCATTCTTGA
GTCCCGTATCACGCAGCGCGTGAGCTACCCAGGCACTGCCGCCGCCGGCACAACCGTTCTTGAATCAGAA
CCCGAGGGCGACGCTGCCCGCGAGGTCCAGGCGCTGGCCGCTGAAATTAAATCAAAACTCATTTGAGTTA
ATGAGGTAAAGAGAAAATGAGCAAAAGCACAAACACGCTAAGTGCCGGCCGTCCGAGCGCACGCAGCAGC
AAGGCTGCAACGTTGGCCAGCCTGGCAGACACGCCAGCCATGAAGCGGGTCAACTTTCAGTTGCCGGCGG
AGGATCACACCAAGCTGAAGATGTACGCGGTACGCCAAGGCAAGACCATTACCGAGCTGCTATCTGAATA
CATCGCGCAGCTACCAGAGTAAATGAGCAAATGAATAAATGAGTAGATGAATTTTAGCGGCTAAAGGAGG
CGGCATGGAAAATCAAGAACAACCAGGCACCGACGCCGTGGAATGCCCCATGTGTGGAGGAACGGGCGGT
TGGCCAGGCGTAAGCGGCTGGGTTGTCTGCCGGCCCTGCAATGGCACTGGAACCCCCAAGCCCGAGGAAT
CGGCGTGAGCGGTCGCAAACCATCCGGCCCGGTACAAATCGGCGCGGCGCTGGGTGATGACCTGGTGGAG
AAGTTGAAGGCCGCGCAGGCCGCCCAGCGGCAACGCATCGAGGCAGAAGCACGCCCCGGTGAATCGTGGC
AAGCGGCCGCTGATCGAATCCGCAAAGAATCCCGGCAACCGCCGGCAGCCGGTGCGCCGTCGATTAGGAA
GCCGCCCAAGGGCGACGAGCAACCAGATTTTTTCGTTCCGATGCTCTATGACGTGGGCACCCGCGATAGT
CGCAGCATCATGGACGTGGCCGTTTTCCGTCTGTCGAAGCGTGACCGACGAGCTGGCGAGGTGATCCGCT
ACGAGCTTCCAGACGGGCACGTAGAGGTTTCCGCAGGGCCGGCCGGCATGGCCAGTGTGTGGGATTACGA
CCTGGTACTGATGGCGGTTTCCCATCTAACCGAATCCATGAACCGATACCGGGAAGGGAAGGGAGACAAG
CCCGGCCGCGTGTTCCGTCCACACGTTGCGGACGTACTCAAGTTCTGCCGGCGAGCCGATGGCGGAAAGC
AGAAAGACGACCTGGTAGAAACCTGCATTCGGTTAAACACCACGCACGTTGCCATGCAGCGTACGAAGAA
GGCCAAGAACGGCCGCCTGGTGACGGTATCCGAGGGTGAAGCCTTGATTAGCCGCTACAAGATCGTAAAG
AGCGAAACCGGGCGGCCGGAGTACATCGAGATCGAGCTAGCTGATTGGATGTACCGCGAGATCACAGAAG
GCAAGAACCCGGACGTGCTGACGGTTCACCCCGATTACTTTTTGATCGATCCCGGCATCGGCCGTTTTCT
CTACCGCCTGGCACGCCGCGCCGCAGGCAAGGCAGAAGCCAGATGGTTGTTCAAGACGATCTACGAACGC
AGTGGCAGCGCCGGAGAGTTCAAGAAGTTCTGTTTCACCGTGCGCAAGCTGATCGGGTCAAATGACCTGC
CGGAGTACGATTTGAAGGAGGAGGCGGGGCAGGCTGGCCCGATCCTAGTCATGCGCTACCGCAACCTGAT
CGAGGGCGAAGCATCCGCCGGTTCCTAATGTACGGAGCAGATGCTAGGGCAAATTGCCCTAGCAGGGGAA
AAAGGTCGAAAAGGTCTCTTTCCTGTGGATAGCACGTACATTGGGAACCCAAAGCCGTACATTGGGAACC
GGAACCCGTACATTGGGAACCCAAAGCCGTACATTGGGAACCGGTCACACATGTAAGTGACTGATATAAA
AGAGAAAAAAGGCGATTTTTCCGCCTAAAACTCTTTAAAACTTATTAAAACTCTTAAAACCCGCCTGGCC
TGTGCATAACTGTCTGGCCAGCGCACAGCCGAAGAGCTGCAAAAAGCGCCTACCCTTCGGTCGCTGCGCT
CCCTACGCCCCGCCGCTTCGCGTCGGCCTATCGCGGCCGCTGGCCGCTCAAAAATGGCTGGCCTACGGCC
AGGCAATCTACCAGGGCGCGGACAAGCCGCGCCGTCGCCACTCGACCGCCGGCGCCCACATCAAGGCACC
CTGCCTCGCGCGTTTCGGTGATGACGGTGAAAACCTCTGACACATGCAGCTCCCGGAGACGGTCACAGCT
TGTCTGTAAGCGGATGCCGGGAGCAGACAAGCCCGTCAGGGCGCGTCAGCGGGTGTTGGCGGGTGTCGGG
GCGCAGCCATGACCCAGTCACGTAGCGATAGCGGAGTGTATACTGGCTTAACTATGCGGCATCAGAGCAG
ATTGTACTGAGAGTGCACCATATGCGGTGTGAAATACCGCACAGATGCGTAAGGAGAAAATACCGCATCA
GGCGCTCTTCCGCTTCCTCGCTCACTGACTCGCTGCGCTCGGTCGTTCGGCTGCGGCGAGCGGTATCAGC
TCACTCAAAGGCGGTAATACGGTTATCCACAGAATCAGGGGATAACGCAGGAAAGAACATGTGAGCAAAA
GGCCAGCAAAAGGCCAGGAACCGTAAAAAGGCCGCGTTGCTGGCGTTTTTCCATAGGCTCCGCCCCCCTG
ACGAGCATCACAAAAATCGACGCTCAAGTCAGAGGTGGCGAAACCCGACAGGACTATAAAGATACCAGGC
GTTTCCCCCTGGAAGCTCCCTCGTGCGCTCTCCTGTTCCGACCCTGCCGCTTACCGGATACCTGTCCGCC
TTTCTCCCTTCGGGAAGCGTGGCGCTTTCTCATAGCTCACGCTGTAGGTATCTCAGTTCGGTGTAGGTCG
TTCGCTCCAAGCTGGGCTGTGTGCACGAACCCCCCGTTCAGCCCGACCGCTGCGCCTTATCCGGTAACTA
TCGTCTTGAGTCCAACCCGGTAAGACACGACTTATCGCCACTGGCAGCAGCCACTGGTAACAGGATTAGC
AGAGCGAGGTATGTAGGCGGTGCTACAGAGTTCTTGAAGTGGTGGCCTAACTACGGCTACACTAGAAGGA
CAGTATTTGGTATCTGCGCTCTGCTGAAGCCAGTTACCTTCGGAAAAAGAGTTGGTAGCTCTTGATCCGG
CAAACAAACCACCGCTGGTAGCGGTGGTTTTTTTGTTTGCAAGCAGCAGATTACGCGCAGAAAAAAAGGA
TCTCAAGAAGATCCTTTGATCTTTTCTACGGGGTCTGACGCTCAGTGGAACGAAAACTCACGTTAAGGGA
TTTTGGTCATGCATGATATATCTCCCAATTTGTGTAGGGCTTATTATGCACGCTTAAAAATAATAAAAGC
AGACTTGACCTGATAGTTTGGCTGTGAGCAATTATGTGCTTAGTGCATCTAACGCTTGAGTTAAGCCGCG
CCGCGAAGCGGCGTCGGCTTGAACGAATTTCTAGCTAGACATTATTTGCCGACTACCTTGGTGATCTCGC
CTTTCACGTAGTGGACAAATTCTTCCAACTGATCTGCGCGCGAGGCCAAGCGATCTTCTTCTTGTCCAAG
ATAAGCCTGTCTAGCTTCAAGTATGACGGGCTGATACTGGGCCGGCAGGCGCTCCATTGCCCAGTCGGCA
GCGACATCCTTCGGCGCGATTTTGCCGGTTACTGCGCTGTACCAAATGCGGGACAACGTAAGCACTACAT
TTCGCTCATCGCCAGCCCAGTCGGGCGGCGAGTTCCATAGCGTTAAGGTTTCATTTAGCGCCTCAAATAG
ATCCTGTTCAGGAACCGGATCAAAGAGTTCCTCCGCCGCTGGACCTACCAAGGCAACGCTATGTTCTCTT
GCTTTTGTCAGCAAGATAGCCAGATCAATGTCGATCGTGGCTGGCTCGAAGATACCTGCAAGAATGTCAT
TGCGCTGCCATTCTCCAAATTGCAGTTCGCGCTTAGCTGGATAACGCCACGGAATGATGTCGTCGTGCAC
AACAATGGTGACTTCTACAGCGCGGAGAATCTCGCTCTCTCCAGGGGAAGCCGAAGTTTCCAAAAGGTCG
TTGATCAAAGCTCGCCGCGTTGTTTCATCAAGCCTTACGGTCACCGTAACCAGCAAATCAATATCACTGT
GTGGCTTCAGGCCGCCATCCACTGCGGAGCCGTACAAATGTACGGCCAGCAACGTCGGTTCGAGATGGCG
CTCGATGACGCCAACTACCTCTGATAGTTGAGTCGATACTTCGGCGATCACCGCTTCCCCCATGATGTTT
AACTTTGTTTTAGGGCGACTGCCCTGCTGCGTAACATCGTTGCTGCTCCATAACATCAAACATCGACCCA
CGGCGTAACGCGCTTGCTGCTTGGATGCCCGAGGCATAGACTGTACCCCAAAAAAACAGTCATAACAAGC
CATGAAAACCGCCACTGCGCCGTTACCACCGCTGCGTTCGGTCAAGGTTCTGGACCAGTTGCGTGAGCGC
ATACGCTACTTGCATTACAGCTTACGAACCGAACAGGCTTATGTCCACTGGGTTCGTGCCCGAATTGATC
ACAGGCAGCAACGCTCTGTCATCGTTACAATCAACATGCTACCCTCCGCGAGATCATCCGTGTTTCAAAC
CCGGCAGCTTAGTTGCCGTTCTTCCGAATAGCATCGGTAACATGAGCAAAGTCTGCCGCCTTACAACGGC
TCTCCCGCTGACGCCGTCCCGGACTGATGGGCTGCCTGTATCGAGTGGTGATTTTGTGCCGAGCTGCCGG
TCGGGGAGCTGTTGGCTGGCTGGTGGCAGGATATATTGTGGTGTAAACAAATTGACGCTTAGACAACTTA
ATAACACATTGCGGACGTTTTTAATGTACTGAATTAACGCCGAATTGCTCTAGCATTCGCCATTCAGGCT
GCGCAACTGTTGGGAAGGGCGATCGGTGCGGGCCTCTTCGCTATTACGCCAGCTGGCGAAAGGGGGATGT
GCTGCAAGGCGATTAAGTTGGGTAACGCCAGGGTTTTCCCAGTCACGACGTTGTAAAACGACGGCCAGTG
CCAAGCTAATTCGCTTCAAGACGTGCTCAAATCACTATTTCCACACCCCTATATTTCTATTGCACTCCCT
TTTAACTGTTTTTTATTACAAAAATGCCCTGGAAAATGCACTCCCTTTTTGTGTTTGTTTTTTTGTGAAA
CGATGTTGTCAGGTAATTTATTTGTCAGTCTACTATGGTGGCCCATTATATTAATAGCAACTGTCGGTCC
AATAGACGACGTCGATTTTCTGCATTTGTTTAACCACGTGGATTTTATGACATTTTATATTAGTTAATTT
GTAAAACCTACCCAATTAAAGACCTCATATGTTCTAAAGACTAATACTTAATGATAACAATTTTCTTTTA
GTGAAGAAAGGGATAATTAGTAAATATGGAACAAGGGCAGAAGATTTATTAAAGCCGCGTAAGAGACAAC
AAGTAGGTACGTGGAGTGTCTTAGGTGACTTACCCACATAACATAAAGTGACATTAACAAACATAGCTAA
TGCTCCTATTTGAATAGTGCATATCAGCATACCTTATTACATATAGATAGGAGCAAACTCTAGCTAGATT
GTTGAGCAGATCTCGGTGACGGGCAGGACCGGACGGGGCGGTACCGGCAGGCTGAAGTCCAGCTGCCAGA
AACCCACGTCATGCCAGTTCCCGTGCTTGAAGCCGGCCGCCCGCAGCATGCCGCGGGGGGCATATCCGAG
CGCCTCGTGCATGCGCACGCTCGGGTCGTTGGGCAGCCCGATGACAGCGACCACGCTCTTGAAGCCCTGT
GCCTCCAGGGACTTCAGCAGGTGGGTGTAGAGCGTGGAGCCCAGTCCCGTCCGCTGGTGGCGGGGGGAGA
CGTACACGGTCGACTCGGCCGTCCAGTCGTAGGCGTTGCGTGCCTTCCAGGGGCCCGCGTAGGCGATGCC
GGCGACCTCGCCGTCCACCTCGGCGACGAGCCAGGGATAGCGCTCCCGCAGACGGACGAGGTCGTCCGTC
CACTCCTGCGGTTCCTGCGGCTCGGTACGGAAGTTGACCGTGCTTGTCTCGATGTAGTGGTTGACGATGG
TGCAGACCGCCGGCATGTCCGCCTCGGTGGCACGGCGGATGTCGGCCGGGCGTCGTTCTGGGCTCATGGT
AGATCCCCCGTTCGTAAATGGTGAAAATTTTCAGAAAATTGCTTTTGCTTTAAAAGAAATGATTTAAATT
GCTGCAATAGAAGTAGAATGCTTGATTGCTTGAGATTCGTTTGTTTTGTATATGTTGTGTTGAGAATTAA
TTCTCGAGGTCCTCTCCAAATGAAATGAACTTCCTTATATAGAGGAAGGGTCTTGCGAAGGATAGTGGGA
TTGTGCGTCATCCCTTACGTCAGTGGAGATATCACATCAATCCACTTGCTTTGAAGACGTGGTTGGAACG
TCTTCTTTTTCCACGATGCTCCTCGTGGGTGGGGGTCCATCTTTGGGACCACTGTCGGCAGAGGCATCTT
CAACGATGGCCTTTCCTTTATCGCAATGATGGCATTTGTAGGAGCCACCTTCCTTTTCCACTATCTTCAC
AATAAAGTGACAGATAGCTGGGCAATGGAATCCGAGGAGGTTTCCGGATATTACCCTTTGTTGAAAAGTC
TCAATTGCCCTTTGGTCTTCTGAGACTGTATCTTTGATATTTTTGGAGTAGACAAGTGTGTCGTGCTCCA
CCATGTTGACCGGCATGCAAGCTTGCATGCCTGCAGTGCAGCGTGACCCGGTCGTGCCCCTCTCTAGAGA
TAATGAGCATTGCATGTCTAAGTTATAAAAAATTACCACATATTTTTTTTGTCACACTTGTTTGAAGTGC
AGTTTATCTATCTTTATACATATATTTAAACTTTACTCTACGAATAATATAATCTATAGTACTACAATAA
TATCAGTGTTTTAGAGAATCATATAAATGAACAGTTAGACATGGTCTAAAGGACAATTGAGTATTTTGAC
AACAGGACTCTACAGTTTTATCTTTTTAGTGTGCATGTGTTCTCCTTTTTTTTTGCAAATAGCTTCACCT
ATATAATACTTCATCCATTTTATTAGTACATCCATTTAGGGTTTAGGGTTAATGGTTTTTATAGACTAAT
TTTTTTAGTACATCTATTTTATTCTATTTTAGCCTCTAAATTAAGAAAACTAAAACTCTATTTTAGTTTT
TTTATTTAATAATTTAGATATAAAATAGAATAAAATAAAGTGACTAAAAATTAAACAAATACCCTTTAAG
AAATTAAAAAAACTAAGGAAACATTTTTCTTGTTTCGAGTAGATAATGCCAGCCTGTTAAACGCCGTCGA
CGAGTCTAACGGACACCAACCAGCGAACCAGCAGCGTCGCGTCGGGCCAAGCGAAGCAGACGGCACGGCA
TCTCTGTCGCTGCCTCTGGACCCCTCTCGAGAGTTCCGCTCCACCGTTGGACTTGCTCCGCTGTCGGCAT
CCAGAAATTGCGTGGCGGAGCGGCAGACGTGAGCCGGCACGGCAGGCGGCCTCCTCCTCCTCTCACGGCA
CCGGCAGCTACGGGGGATTCCTTTCCCACCGCTCCTTCGCTTTCCCTTCCTCGCCCGCCGTAATAAATAG
ACACCCCCTCCACACCCTCTTTCCCCAACCTCGTGTTGTTCGGAGCGCACACACACACAACCAGATCTCC
CCCAAATCCACCCGTCGGCACCTCCGCTTCAAGGTACGCCGCTCGTCCTCNCCCCCCCCCCCTCTCTACC
TTCTCTAGATCGGCGTTCCGGTCCATGGTTAGGGCCCGGTAGTTCTACTTCTGTTCATGTTTGTGTTAGA
TCCGTGTTTGTGTTAGATCCGTGCTGCTAGCGTTCGTACACGGATGCGACCTGTACGTCAGACACGTTCT
GATTGCTAACTTGCCAGTGTTTCTCTTTGGGGAATCCTGGGATGGCTCTAGCCGTTCCGCAGACGGGATC
GATTTCATGATTTTTTTTGTTTCGTTGCATAGGGTTTGGTTTGCCCTTTTCCTTTATTTCAATATATGCC
GTGCACTTGTTTGTCGGGTCATCTTTTCATGCTTTTTTTTGTCTTGGTTGTGATGATGTGGTCTGGTTGG
GCGGTCGTTCTAGATCGGAGTAGAATTCTGTTTCAAACTACCTGGTGGATTTATTAATTTTGGATCTGTA
TGTGTGTGCCATACATATTCATAGTTACGAATTGAAGATGATGGATGGAAATATCGATCTAGGATAGGTA
TACATGTTGATGCGGGTTTTACTGATGCATATACAGAGATGCTTTTTGTTCGCTTGGTTGTGATGATGTG
GTGTGGTTGGGCGGTCGTTCATTCGTTCTAGATCGGAGTAGAATACTGTTTCAAACTACCTGGTGTATTT
ATTAATTTTGGAACTGTATGTGTGTGTCATACATCTTCATAGTTACGAGTTTAAGATGGATGGAAATATC
GATCTAGGATAGGTATACATGTTGATGTGGGTTTTACTGATGCATATACATGATGGCATATGCAGCATCT
ATTCATATGCTCTAACCTTGAGTACCTATCTATTATAATAAACAAGTATGTTTTATAATTATTTTGATCT
TGATATACTTGGATGATGGCATATGCAGCAGCTATATGTGGATTTTTTTAGCCCTGCCTTCATACGCTAT
TTATTTGCTTGGTACTGTTTCTTTTGTCGATGCTCACCCTGTTGTTTGGTGTTACTTCTGCAGGTCGACT
CTAGAGGATCCCCGGGCCATGGCATTGACCAAGGACACTGAAATTTCAACAATTAACAGACAAATGTCCG
ACTTCAGCGAGCTTAGCCAAATCCTTCCCCTTCACCAAATCTCTAAGATCAAGGACATTTTGGAGAATGA
GAACCCTCTCCCAAAGGAAAAGCTCGCCTCCCACCTGACCATGATCATTTTGATGGCCAATTTGGCCAGT
CAGAAACGCAAGGACGTTCCTGTCAAGCGTTCCACTTTCTTGAAGTACCAGCGCTCTATTTCCAAGACAT
TGCAGTACGACTCTTCCACCAAGACCGTTTCCTTTGAGTACCACTTGAAAGACCCAAGCAAGCTCATCAA
AGGACTGGAGGATGTTGTGAGCCCCTATCGCTTCGTTGTGGGTGTGCACGAGAAGCCTGATGACGTCATG
AGCCACTTGTCTGCTGTCCACATGCGCAAGGAGGCAGGTCGTAAGAGAGACTTGGGTAACAAGATTAACG
ACGAGATCACTAAAATCGCTGAAACACAGGAAACTATTTGGGGATTCGTCGGAAAGACTATGGACCTCAT
CGAAGCTAGAACCACTCGTCCTACAACAAAGGCCGCATACAACCTTTTGCTTCAGGCCACCTTCATGAAC
TGTTGCAGAGCTGACGACTTGAAGAATACCGACATCAAGACCTTCGAAGTTATTCCAGACAAGCACCTTG
GCAGAATGCTCCGTGCTTTCGTCCCAGAGACTAAGACTGGTACTCGTTTCGTCTACTTCTTCCCTTGCAA
AGGACGTTGCGACCCACTGTTGGCTCTCGATTCCTACCTCCAATGGACCGATCCTATTCCCAAAACTAGA
ACTACTGATGAAGACGCCAGATACGATTACCAGCTTCTCAGGAACAGCCTGCTTGGCTCATACGACGGAT
TCATCTCTAAGCAATCCGATGAGAGCATCTTTAAGATTCCCAATGGACCAAAGGCTCACTTGGGCAGGCA
TGTGACCGCTTCATACCTTTCCAACAACGAGATGGATAAGGAGGCCACCCTCTACGGTAATTGGTCTGCC
GCTCGTGAGGAAGGCGTCTCCCGTGTGGCTAAGGCTCGTTACATGCACACCATCGAGAAGAGCCCACCTT
CTTACTTGTTCGCCTTCCTTTCTGGCTTCTACAACATCACCGCCGAAAGGGCTTGCGAGTTGGTTGACCC
AAACAGCAACCCTTGCGAGCAAGACAAGAACATTCCTATGATCTCCGACATCGAGACCTTGATGGCTCGT
TACGGAAAGAACGCCGAGATCATTCCTATGGACGTGTTGGTTTTCTTGAGCAGCTACGCCAGGTTTAAGA
ACAACGAAGGTAAGGAGTATAAGTTGCAAGCTCGCAGCTCCCGTGGCGTCCCAGACTTCCCAGACAATGG
TAGAACTGCCCTTTACAACGCATTGACCGCTGCCCATGTGAAGCGCAGAAAGATTAGCATTGTCGTTGGA
CGTAGCATTGACACCTCCCCTAAGAAAAAGCGGAAAGTGTGAAAAGAAGGAGTGCGTCGAAGCAGATCGT
TCAAACATTTGGCAATAAAGTTTCTTAAGATTGAATCCTGTTGCCGGTCTTGCGATGATTATCATATAAT
TTCTGTTGAATTACGTTAAGCATGTAATAATTAACATGTAATGCATGACGTTATTTATGAGATGGGTTTT
TATGATTAGAGTCCCGCAATTATACATTTAATACGCGATAGAAAACAAAATATAGCGCGCAAACTAGGAT
AAATTATCGCGCGCGGTGTCATCTATGTTACTAGATCGAGCTCGAATTCGTAATCATGTCATAGCTGTTT
CCTGTGTGAAATTGTTATCCGCTCACAATTCCACACAACATACGAGCCGGAAGCATAAAGTGTAAAGCCT
GGGGTGCCTAATGAGTGAGCTAACTCACATTAATTGCGTTGCGCTCACTGCCCGCTTTCCAGTCGGGAAA
CCTGTCGTGCCAGCTGCATTAATGAATCGGCCAACGCGCGGGGAGAGGCGGTTTGCGTATTGGAGCTTGA
GCTTGGATCAGATTGTCGTTTCCCGCCTTCAGTTTAAACTATCAGTGTTTGACAGGATATATTGGCGGGT
AAACCTAAGAGAAAAGAGCGTTTATTAGAATAATCGGATATTTAAAAGGGCGTGAAAAGGTTTATCCGTT
CGTCCATTTGTATGTGCATGCCAACCACAGGGTTCCCCTCGGGATCAAAGTACTTTAAAGTACTTTAAAG
TACTTTAA
Features (pLannotate 1.2.2; 24 found; start..end, strand, type, name):
    226..627     +  CDS            Y4CG_SINFN (fragment): Protein inferred from homology: Swiss-Prot protein existence level 3. From Sinorhizobium fredii (strain NBRC 101917 / NGR234).
   1187..1816    +  CDS            pVS1 StaA: stability protein from the Pseudomonas plasmid pVS1 (Heeb et al., 2000)
   2245..3318    +  CDS            pVS1 RepA: replication protein from the Pseudomonas plasmid pVS1 (Heeb et al., 2000)
   3384..3578    +  rep_origin     pVS1 oriV: origin of replication for the Pseudomonas plasmid pVS1 (Heeb et al., 2000)
   3781..3820    +  CDS            rop (fragment): Rop protein, which maintains plasmids at low copy number; rop
   3922..4062    +  misc_feature   bom: basis of mobility region from pBR322
   4248..4836    -  rep_origin     ori: high-copy-number ColE1/pMB1/pBR322/pUC origin of replication
   5082..5869    -  CDS            SmR (fragment): aminoglycoside adenylyltransferase (Murphy, 1985); aadA; confers resistance to spectinomycin and streptomycin
   5880..5936    -  CDS            GmR (fragment): gentamycin acetyltransferase; aacC1; confers resistance to gentamycin
   6112..6135    -  promoter       Pc promoter (fragment): intI1 (promoter lies within the coding sequence); class 1 integron promoter
   6394..6418    +  misc_feature   LB T-DNA repeat: left border repeat from nopaline C58 T-DNA
   6496..6650    -  CDS            lacZα (fragment): LacZα fragment of β-galactosidase; lacZ fragment
   7219..7767    -  CDS            bar: PAT_STRHY - Experimental evidence at protein level: Swiss-Prot protein existence level 1. Inactivates phosphinothricin (PPT) by transfer of an acetyl group from acetyl CoA. Can also acetylate demethylphosphinothricin but not PTT or glutamate. This enzyme is an effector of phosphinothricin tripeptide (PTT or bialaphos) resistance. From Streptomyces hygroscopicus. Introduced by genetic manipulation and expressed in glufosinate-tolerant maize by Dekalb Genetics.
   7842..7878    -  ncRNA          PK1-TEV CVMV: Accession: RF01102 - 5'-leader pseudoknot of TEV/CVMV
   7919..8263    -  promoter       CaMV 35S promoter: strong constitutive promoter from cauliflower mosaic virus
   7920..7966    -  promoter       minimal CaMV 35S promoter: minimal 35S promoter from cauliflower mosaic virus
   8361..10353   +  promoter       Ubi promoter: maize polyubiquitin gene promoter
  10379..11848   +  CDS            R: FLP_ZYGRO - Protein inferred from homology: Swiss-Prot protein existence level 3. Catalyzes the recombination between the large inverted repetitions of the plasmid. From Zygosaccharomyces rouxii (Candida mogii).
  11895..12147   +  terminator     NOS terminator: nopaline synthase terminator and poly(A) signal
  12190..12212   -  protein_bind   lac operator (fragment): The lac repressor binds to the lac operator to inhibit transcription in E. coli. This inhibition can be relieved by adding lactose or isopropyl-β-D-thiogalactopyranoside (IPTG). lac repressor encoded by lacI
  12216..12246   -  promoter       lac promoter: promoter for the E. coli lac operon
  12261..12282   -  protein_bind   CAP binding site: CAP binding activates transcription in the presence of cAMP. E. coli catabolite activator protein
  12295..12383   -  CDS            lacI (fragment): lac repressor; lacI; The lac repressor binds to the lac operator to inhibit transcription in E. coli. This inhibition can be relieved by adding lactose or isopropyl-β-D-thiogalactopyranoside (IPTG).
  12440..12464   +  misc_feature   RB T-DNA repeat: right border repeat from nopaline C58 T-DNA
