[The description below was written by a language model from this plasmid's Addgene catalogue record and pLannotate feature annotations shown in this document.]
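Description:
pTF-R is a binary T-DNA plant expression vector built on the pTF101 backbone, designed to deliver an R recombinase expression cassette into plants by Agrobacterium-mediated transformation. The plasmid is about 12.6 kb. Outside the T-DNA borders it carries a high-copy ColE1/pMB1-type origin with the pBR322 bom site for propagation in E. coli, together with the pVS1 oriV, RepA replication protein and StaA stability protein, which support stable maintenance in Agrobacterium. Bacterial selection is by spectinomycin through the aadA aminoglycoside adenylyltransferase gene, which also confers streptomycin resistance.

Between the nopaline-type left and right border repeats lie two divergently oriented plant cassettes. Near the left border, a CaMV 35S promoter followed by a TEV-type 5′ leader drives the bar gene, whose phosphinothricin acetyltransferase product gives transformed tissue resistance to glufosinate/bialaphos herbicides; no terminator for this cassette is annotated in the feature table. Towards the right border, the maize polyubiquitin promoter, a strong constitutive promoter in cereals, drives the R recombinase coding sequence, which ends at the NOS terminator and poly(A) signal. The record lists the insert as synthetic, and its product matches the site-specific recombinase of the Zygosaccharomyces rouxii plasmid, a relative of yeast FLP that catalyses recombination between its cognate target sites. Remnants of lacZα, the lac promoter/operator and lacI flank the cassettes as leftovers of the cloning region.

The construct belongs to a site-specific recombinase genome engineering toolkit for maize. Its role is to generate transgenic lines expressing R recombinase, which could then act on target-site-flanked sequences placed elsewhere in the genome. No recombinase target sites are annotated in this plasmid.
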