Addgene plasmid #139669: pTF-R
Purpose: Expression cassette for R recombinase in T-DNA vector
Depositing lab: James Birchler. Depositing organization: University of Missouri at Columbia. Publication: Site-specific recombinase genome engineering toolkit in maize. Cody JP, Graham ND, Zhao C, Swyers NC, Birchler JA. Plant Direct. 2020 Mar 9;4(3):e00209. doi: 10.1002/pld3.209. eCollection 2020 Mar. PubMed 32166212.
Backbone
  Vector backbone: pTF101
  Backbone size w/o insert (bp): 9189
  Total vector size (bp): 12590
  Vector type: Plant Expression
Growth in bacteria
  Bacterial resistance: Spectinomycin, 50 μg/mL
  Growth temperature: 37°C
  Growth strain: DH5alpha
  Copy number: High Copy
Gene/Insert
  Gene/Insert name: R recombinase
  Species: Synthetic
  Insert size (bp): 1472
  Promoter: Maize Ubiquitin
  Cloning method: Gibson Cloning
  Sequencing primers: 5′ GATGCTCACCCTGTTGTTTGGTGT; 3′ gttttcccagtcacgacgtt
Terms and licenses: Academic/Nonprofit Terms; Industry Terms: Not Available to Industry
How to cite: pTF-R was a gift from James Birchler (Addgene plasmid # 139669 ; http://n2t.net/addgene:139669 ; RRID:Addgene_139669)
